>Addgene plasmid #52652 | Fast-GCaMP-RS15 | depositor partial sequence | sequence record 81930 | T7 to T7 terminator primer
ATGGGTTCTCATCATCATCATCATCATGGTATGGCTAGCATGACTGGTGGACAGCAAATGGGTCGGGATC
TGTACGACGATGACGATAAGGATCTCGCCACCATGGTCGACTCATCACGTCGTAAGTGGAATAAGACAGC
AGTCAGAGCTATAGGTCGGCTGAGCTCACTCGAGAACGTCTATATCAAGGCCGACAAGCAGAAGAACGGC
ATCAAGGCGAACTTCAAGATCCGCCACAACATCGAGGACGGCGGCGTGCAGCTCGCCTACCACTACCAGC
AGAACACCCCCATCGGCGACGGCCCCGTGCTGCTGCCCGACAACCACTACCTGAGCGTGCAGTCCAAACT
TTCGAAAGACCCCAACGAGAAGCGCGATCACATGGTCCTGCTGGAGTTCGTGACCGCCGCCGGGATCACT
CTCGGCATGGACGAGCTGTACAAGGGCGGTACCGGAGGGAGCATGGTGAGCAAGGGCGAGGAGCTGTTCA
CCGGGGTGGTGCCCATCCTGGTCGAGCTGGACGGCGACGTAAACGGCCACAAGTTCAGCGTGTCCGGCGA
GGGTGAGGGCGATGCCACCTACGGCAAGCTGACCCTGAAGTTCATCTGCACCACCGGCAAGCTGCCCGTG
CCCTGGCCCACCCTCGTGACCACCCTGACCTACGGCGTGCAGTGCTTCAGCCGCTACCCCGACCACATGA
AGCAGCACGACTTCTTCAAGTCCGCCATGCCCGAAGGCTACATCCAGGAGCGCACCATCTTCTTCAAGGA
CGACGGCAACTACAAGACCCGCGCCGAGGTGAAGTTCGAGGGCGACACCCTGGTGAACCGCATCGAGCTG
AAGGGCATCGACTTCAAGGAGGACGGCAACATCCTGGGGCACAAGCTGGAGTACAACACGCGTGACCAAC
TGACTGAAGAGCAGATCGCAGAATTTAAAGAGGCTTTCTCCCTATTTGACAAGGACGGGGATGGGACAAT
AACAACCAAGGAGCTGGGGACGGTGATGCGGTCTCTGGGGCAGAACCCCACAGAAGCAGAGCTGCAGGAC
ATGATCAATGAAGTAGATGCCGACGGTGACGGCACAATCGACTTCCCTGAGTTCCTGACAATGATGGCAA
GAAAAATGAAAGACACAGACAGTGAAGAAGAAATTAGAGAAGCGTTCCGTGTGTTTGATAAGGATGGCAA
TGGCTACATCAGTGCAGCAGAGCTTCGCCACGTGATGACAAACCTTGGAGAGAAGTTAACAGATGAAGAG
GTTGATGAAATGATCAGGGAAGCAGACATCGATGGGGATGGTCAGGTAAACTACGAAGAGTTTGTACAAA
TGATGACAGCGAAGTGA
