>Addgene plasmid #52652 | Fast-GCaMP-RS15 | addgene partial sequence | sequence record 83123 | T7term 5'-GCTAGTTATTGCTCAGCGG-3'
TTCCTTTCGGGCTTTGTTAGCAGCCGGATCTCAGTGGTGGTGGTGGTGGTGCTCGAGTGCGGCCGCTCAC
TTCGCTGTCATCATTTGTACAAACTCTTCGTAGTTTACCTGACCATCCCCATCGATGTCTGCTTCCCTGA
TCATTTCATCAACCTCTTCATCTGTTAACTTCTCTCCAAGGTTTGTCATCACGTGGCGAAGCTCTGCTGC
ACTGATGTAGCCATTGCCATCCTTATCAAACACACGGAACGCTTCTCTAATTTCTTCTTCACTGTCTGTG
TCTTTCATTTTTCTTGCCATCATTGTCAGGAACTCAGGGAAGTCGATTGTGCCGTCACCGTCGGCATCTA
CTTCATTGATCATGTCCTGCAGCTCTGCTTCTGTGGGGTTCTGCCCCAGAGACCGCATCACCGTCCCCAG
CTCCTTGGTTGTTATTGTCCCATCCCCGTCCTTGTCAAATAGGGAGAAAGCCTCTTTAAATTCTGCGATC
TGCTCTTCAGTCAGTTGGTCACGCGTGTTGTACTCCAGCTTGTGCCCCAGGATGTTGCCGTCCTCCTTGA
AGTCGATGCCCTTCAGCTCGATGCGGTTCACCAGGGTGTCGCCCTCGAACTTCACCTCGGCGCGGGTCTT
GTAGTTGCCGTCGTCCTTGAAGAAGATGGTGCGCTCCTGGATGTAGCCTTCGGGCATGGCGGACTTGAAG
AAGTCGTGCTGCTTCATGTGGTCGGGGTAGCGGCTGAAGCACTGCACGCCGTAGGTCAGGGTGGTCACGA
GGGTGGGCCAGGGCACGGGCAGCTTGCCGGTGGTGCAGATGAACTTCAGGGTCAGCTTGCCGTAGGTGGC
ATCGCCCTCACCCTCGCCGGACACGCTGAACTTGTGGCCGTTTACGTCGCCGTCCAGCTCGACCAGGATG
GGCACCACCCCGGTGAACAGCTCCTCGCCCTTGCTCACCATGCTCCCTCCGGTACCGCCCTTGTACAGCT
CGTCCATGCCGAGAGTGATCCCGGCGGCGGTCACGAACTCCA
