>Addgene plasmid #52652 | Fast-GCaMP-RS15 | addgene partial sequence | sequence record 83646 | T7 5'-TAATACGACTCACTATAGGG-3'
GAATAATTTTGTTTAACTTTAAGAAGGAGATATAACATGGGTTCTCATCATCATCATCATCATGGTATGG
CTAGCATGACTGGTGGACAGCAAATGGGTCGGGATCTGTACGACGATGACGATAAGGATCTCGCCACCAT
GGTCGACTCATCACGTCGTAAGTGGAATAAGACAGCAGTCAGAGCTATAGGTCGGCTGAGCTCACTCGAG
AACGTCTATATCAAGGCCGACAAGCAGAAGAACGGCATCAAGGCGAACTTCAAGATCCGCCACAACATCG
AGGACGGCGGCGTGCAGCTCGCCTACCACTACCAGCAGAACACCCCCATCGGCGACGGCCCCGTGCTGCT
GCCCGACAACCACTACCTGAGCGTGCAGTCCAAACTTTCGAAAGACCCCAACGAGAAGCGCGATCACATG
GTCCTGCTGGAGTTCGTGACCGCCGCCGGGATCACTCTCGGCATGGACGAGCTGTACAAGGGCGGTACCG
GAGGGAGCATGGTGAGCAAGGGCGAGGAGCTGTTCACCGGGGTGGTGCCCATCCTGGTCGAGCTGGACGG
CGACGTAAACGGCCACAAGTTCAGCGTGTCCGGCGAGGGTGAGGGCGATGCCACCTACGGCAAGCTGACC
CTGAAGTTCATCTGCACCACCGGCAAGCTGCCCGTGCCCTGGCCCACCCTCGTGACCACCCTGACCTACG
GCGTGCAGTGCTTCAGCCGCTACCCCGACCACATGAAGCAGCACGACTTCTTCAAGTCCGCCATGCCCGA
AGGCTACATCCAGGAGCGCACCATCTTCTTCAAGGACGACGGCAACTACAAGACCCGCGCCGAGGTGAAG
TTCGAGGGCGACACCCTGGTGAACCGCATCGAGCTGAAGGGCATCGACTTCAAGGAGGACGGCAACATCC
TGGGGCACAAGCTGGAGTACAACACGCGTGACCAACTGACTGAAGAGCAGATCGCAGAATTTAAAGAGGC
TTTCTCCCTATTTGACAAGGACGGGGATGGGACAATAACAACCAAGGA
