[The description below was written by a language model from this plasmid's Addgene catalogue record.]
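Description:
Fast-GCaMP-RS15 is a plasmid of about 6.7 kb carrying a genetically encoded fluorescent calcium indicator in the pET28b backbone. pET28b is a bacterial expression vector, and the insert is recorded as being under a T7 promoter, an arrangement normally used for T7 RNA polymerase-driven protein production in E. coli. The catalogue nevertheless lists the vector type as "Mammalian Expression". That label does not fit the backbone and promoter given, and the record names no mammalian promoter, so the construct is best read as a bacterial expression plasmid. It is selected with kanamycin and is listed as high copy. No feature table accompanies the entry, so the origin of replication and any tags or regulatory elements kept from the backbone are not documented here.

The insert is about 1.35 kb and was placed between the XbaI and NotI sites, both of which are retained. It encodes a variant of GCaMP3 in which residues G47 and H48 have been deleted. GCaMP sensors join a circularly permuted GFP to calmodulin and a calmodulin-binding peptide, so that calcium binding changes fluorescence. The species field lists human and synthetic origin. As a member of the "Fast-GCaMP" series, this variant belongs to a set engineered for improved tracking of neuronal activity, and the stated purpose is monitoring that activity. Given the T7/pET context, this particular plasmid is most plausibly suited to producing the indicator protein for in vitro characterisation, or to serving as a source of the coding sequence for subcloning into neuronal expression vectors. The record does not state either use.
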