Addgene plasmid #52652: Fast-GCaMP-RS15
Purpose: genetically encodable fluorescent calcium indicator protein to monitor neuronal activity
Depositing lab: Samuel Wang. Depositing organization: Princeton University. Publication: Fast GCaMPs for improved tracking of neuronal activity. Sun XR, Badura A, Pacheco DA, Lynch LA, Schneider ER, Taylor MP, Hogue IB, Enquist LW, Murthy M, Wang SS. Nat Commun. 2013 Jul 17;4:2170. doi: 10.1038/ncomms3170. PubMed 23863808.
Backbone
  Vector backbone: pET28b
  Backbone manufacturer: Millipore
  Backbone size w/o insert (bp): 5369
  Total vector size (bp): 6722
  Modifications to backbone: inserted Fast GCaMP RS15 between NotI and XbaI
  Vector type: Mammalian Expression
Growth in bacteria
  Bacterial resistance: Kanamycin, 50 μg/mL
  Growth temperature: 37°C
  Growth strain: DH5alpha
  Copy number: High Copy
Gene/Insert
  Gene/Insert name: Fast-GCaMP-RS15
  Species: H. sapiens (human), Synthetic
  Insert size (bp): 1353
  Mutation: deleted G47/H48 from GCaMP3
  Promoter: T7
  Cloning method: Restriction Enzyme; 5′ cloning site XbaI (not destroyed); 3′ cloning site NotI (not destroyed)
  Sequencing primers: 5′ 5'-d(TAA TAC GAC TCA CTA TAG GG)-3'; 3′ 5'-d(GCT AGT TAT TGC TCA GCG G)-3
Resource information
  A portion of this plasmid was derived from a plasmid made by: Millipore (catalog number 69865)
Terms and licenses: Academic/Nonprofit Terms; Industry Terms: Not Available to Industry
How to cite: Fast-GCaMP-RS15 was a gift from Samuel Wang (Addgene plasmid # 52652 ; http://n2t.net/addgene:52652 ; RRID:Addgene_52652)
